>Addgene plasmid #219294 | SFFV-SETDB2-Brd 369 | addgene full sequence | sequence record 449046 | Addgene NGS Result
ATTTATGCAGAGGCCGAGGCCGCCTCGGCCTCTGAGCTATTCCAGAAGTAGTGAGGAGGCTTTTTTGGAG
GCCTAGGGACGTACCCAATTCGCCCTATAGTGAGTCGTATTACGCGCGCTCACTGGCCGTCGTTTTACAA
CGTCGTGACTGGGAAAACCCTGGCGTTACCCAACTTAATCGCCTTGCAGCACATCCCCCTTTCGCCAGCT
GGCGTAATAGCGAAGAGGCCCGCACCGATCGCCCTTCCCAACAGTTGCGCAGCCTGAATGGCGAATGGG
[124 nt withheld, positions 280-403]
C
[91 nt withheld, positions 405-495]
A
[49 nt withheld, positions 497-545]
CCTTTGACGTTGGAGTCCACGTTCTTT
[37 nt withheld, positions 573-609]
ACCCTATCTCGGTCTATTCTTTTGATTTATAAGGGATTTTGCCGATTTCGGCCTATTGGTTAAAAAATGA
GCTGATTTAACAAAAATTTAACGCGAATTTTAACAAAATATTAACGCTTACAATTTAGGTGGCACTTTTC
GGGGAAATGTGCGCGGAACCCCTATTTGTTTATTTTTCTAAATACATTCAAATATGTATCCGCTCATGAG
ACAATAACCCTGATAAATGCTTCAATAATATTGAAAAAGGAAGAGTATGAGTATTCAACATTTCCGTGTC
GCCCTTATTCCCTTTTTTGCGGCATTTTGCCTTCCTGTTTTTGCTCACCCAGAAACGCTGGTGAAAGTAA
AAGATGCTGAAGATCAGTTGGGTGCACGAGTGGGTTACATCGAACTGGATCTCAACAGCGGTAAGATCCT
TGAGAGTTTTCGCCCCGAAGAACGTTTTCCAATGATGAGCACTTTTAAAGTTCTGCTATGTGGCGCGGTA
TTATCCCGTATTGACGCCGGGCAAGAGCAACTCGGTCGCCGCATACACTATTCTCAGAATGACTTGGTTG
AGTACTCACCAGTCACAGAAAAGCATCTTACGGATGGCATGACAGTAAGAGAATTATGCAGTGCTGCCAT
AACCATGAGTGATAACACTGCGGCCAACTTACTTCTGACAACGATCGGAGGACCGAAGGAGCTAACCGCT
TTTTTGCACAACATGGGGGATCATGTAACTCGCCTTGATCGTTGGGAACCGGAGCTGAATGAAGCCATAC
CAAACGACGAGCGTGACACCACGATGCCTGTAGCAATGGCAACAACGTTGCGCAAACTATTAACTGGCGA
ACTACTTACTCTAGCTTCCCGGCAACAATTAATAGACTGGATGGAGGCGGATAAAGTTGCAGGACCACTT
CTGCGCTCGGCCCTTCCGGCTGGCTGGTTTATTGCTGATAAATCTGGAGCCGGTGAGCGTGGGTCTCGCG
GTATCATTGCAGCACTGGGGCCAGATGGTAAGCCCTCCCGTATCGTAGTTATCTACACGACGGGGAGTCA
GGCAACTATGGATGAACGAAATAGACAGATCGCTGAGATAGGTGCCTCACTGATTAAGCATTGGTAACTG
TCAGACCAAGTTTACTCATATATACTTTAGATTGATTTAAAACTTCATTTTTAATTTAAAAGGATCTAGG
TGAAGATCCTTTTTGATAATCTCATGACCAAAATCCCTTAACGTGAGTTTTCGTTCCACTGAGCGTCAGA
CCCCGTAGAAAAGATCAAAGGATCTTCTTGAGATCCTTTTTTTCTGCGCGTAATCTGCTGCTTGCAAACA
AAAAAACCACCGCTACCAGCGGTGGTTTGTTTGCCGGATCAAGAGCTACCAACTCTTTTTCCGAAGGTAA
CTGGCTTCAGCAGAGCGCAGATACCAAATACTGTTCTTCTAGTGTAGCCGTAGTTAGGCCACCACTTCAA
GAACTCTGTAGCACCGCCTACATACCTCGCTCTGCTAATCCTGTTACCAGTGGCTGCTGCCAGTGGCGAT
AAGTCGTGTCTTACCGGGTTGGACTCAAGACGATAGTTACCGGATAAGGCGCAGCGGTCGGGCTGAACGG
GGGGTTCGTGCACACAGCCCAGCTTGGAGCGAACGACCTACACCGAACTGAGATACCTACAGCGTGAGCT
ATGAGAAAGCGCCACGCTTCCCGAAGGGAGAAAGGCGGACAGGTATCCGGTAAGCGGCAGGGTCGGAACA
GGAGAGCGCACGAGGGAGCTTCCAGGGGGAAACGCCTGGTATCTTTATAGTCCTGTCGGGTTTCGCCACC
TCTGACTTGAGCGTCGATTTTTGTGATGCTCGTCAGGGGGGCGGAGCCTATGGAAAAACGCCAGCAACGC
GGCCTTTTTACGGTTCCTGGCCTTTTGCTGGCCTTTTGCTCACATGTTCTTTCCTGCGTTATCCCCTGAT
TCTGTGGATAACCGTATTACCGCCTTTGAGTGAGCTGATACCGCTCGCCGCAGCCGAACGACCGAGCGCA
GCGAGTCAGTGAGCGAGGAAGCGGAAGAGCGCCCAATACGCAAACCGCCTCTCCCCGCGCGTTGGCCGAT
TCATTAATGCAGCTGGCACGACAGGTTTCCCGACTGGAAAGCGGGCAGTGAGCGCAACGCAATTAATGTG
AGTTAGCTCACTCATTAGGCACCCCAGGCTTTACACTTTATGCTTCCGGCTCGTATGTTGTGTGGAATTG
TGAGCGGATAACAATTTCACACAGGAAACAGCTATGACCATGATTACGCCAAGCGCGCAATTAACCCTCA
CTAAAGGGAACAAAAGCTGGAGCTGCAAGCTTAATGTAGTCTTATGCAATACTCTTGTAGTCTTGCAACA
TGGTAACGATGAGTTAGCAACATGCCTTACAAGGAGAGAAAAAGCACCGTGCATGCCGATTGGTGGAAGT
AAGGTGGTACGATCGTGCCTTATTAGGAAGGCAACAGACGGGTCTGACATGGATTGGACGAACCACTGAA
TTGCCGCATTGCAGAGATATTGTATTTAAGTGCCTAGCTCGATACATAAACGGGTCTCTCTGGTTAGACC
AGATCTGAGCCTGGGAGCTCTCTGGCTAACTAGGGAACCCACTGCTTAAGCCTCAATAAAGCTTGCCTTG
AGTGCTTCAAGTAGTGTGTGCCCGTCTGTTGTGTGACTCTGGTAACTAGAGATCCCTCAGACCCTTTTAG
TCAGTGTGGAAAATCTCTAGCAGTGGCGCCCGAACAGGGACTTGAAAGCGAAAGGGAAACCAGAGGAGCT
CTCTCGACGCAGGACTCGGCTTGCTGAAGCGCGCACGGCAAGAGGCGAGGGGCGGCGACTGGTGAGTACG
CCAAAAATTTTGACTAGCGGAGGCTAGAAGGAGAGAGATGGGTGCGAGAGCGTCAGTATTAAGCGGGGGA
GAATTAGATCGCGATGGGAAAAAATTCGGTTAAGGCCAGGGGGAAAGAAAAAATATAAATTAAAACATAT
AGTATGGGCAAGCAGGGAGCTAGAACGATTCGCAGTTAATCCTGGCCTGTTAGAAACATCAGAAGGCTGT
AGACAAATACTGGGACAGCTACAACCATCCCTTCAGACAGGATCAGAAGAACTTAGATCATTATATAATA
CAGTAGCAACCCTCTATTGTGTGCATCAAAGGATAGAGATAAAAGACACCAAGGAAGCTTTAGACAAGAT
AGAGGAAGAGCAAAACAAAAGTAAGACCACCGCACAGCAAGCGGCCGCTGATCTTCAGACCTGGAGGAGG
AGATATGAGGGACAATTGGAGAAGTGAATTATATAAATATAAAGTAGTAAAAATTGAACCATTAGGAGTA
GCACCCACCAAGGCAAAGAGAAGAGTGGTGCAGAGAGAAAAAAGAGCAGTGGGAATAGGAGCTTTGTTCC
TTGGGTTCTTGGGAGCAGCAGGAAGCACTATGGGCGCAGCGTCAATGACGCTGACGGTACAGGCCAGACA
ATTATTGTCTGGTATAGTGCAGCAGCAGAACAATTTGCTGAGGGCTATTGAGGCGCAACAGCATCTGTTG
CAACTCACAGTCTGGGGCATCAAGCAGCTCCAGGCAAGAATCCTGGCTGTGGAAAGATACCTAAAGGATC
AACAGCTCCTGGGGATTTGGGGTTGCTCTGGAAAACTCATTTGCACCACTGCTGTGCCTTGGAATGCTAG
TTGGAGTAATAAATCTCTGGAACAGATTTGGAATCACACGACCTGGATGGAGTGGGACAGAGAAATTAAC
AATTACACAAGCTTAATACACTCCTTAATTGAAGAATCGCAAAACCAGCAAGAAAAGAATGAACAAGAAT
TATTGGAATTAGATAAATGGGCAAGTTTGTGGAATTGGTTTAACATAACAAATTGGCTGTGGTATATAAA
ATTATTCATAATGATAGTAGGAGGCTTGGTAGGTTTAAGAATAGTTTTTGCTGTACTTTCTATAGTGAAT
AGAGTTAGGCAGGGATATTCACCATTATCGTTTCAGACCCACCTCCCAACCCCGAGGGGACCCGACAGGC
CCGAAGGAATAGAAGAAGAAGGTGGAGAGAGAGACAGAGACAGATCCATTCGATTAGTGAACGGATCTCG
ACGGTATCGGTTAACTTTTAAAAGAAAAGGGGGGATTGGGGGGTACAGTGCAGGGGAAAGAATAGTAGAC
ATAATAGCAACAGACATACAAACTAAAGAATTACAAAAACAAATTACAAAAATTCAAAATTTTATCGATC
ACGAGACTAGCCTCGAGCTGGCTGCAGTAACGCCATTTTGCAAGGCATGGAAAAATACCAAACCAAGAAT
AGAGAAGTTCAGATCAAGGGCGGGTACATGAAAATAGCTAACGTTGGGCCAAACAGGATATCTGCGGTGA
GCAGTTTCGGCCCCGGCCCGGGGCCAAGAACAGATGGTCACCGCAGTTTCGGCCCCGGCCCGAGGCCAAG
AACAGATGGTCCCCAGATATGGCCCAACCCTCAGCAGTTTCTTAAGACCCATCAGATGTTTCCAGGCTCC
CCCAAGGACCTGAAATGACCCTGCGCCTTATTTGAATTAACCAATCAGCCTGCTTCTCGCTTCTGTTCGC
GCGCTTCTGCTTCCCGAGCTCTATAAAAGAGCTCACAACCCCTCACTCGGCGCGCCAGTCCTCCGACAGA
CTGAGTCGGCCGGTCGAATCAAGCTTATCGATACCGTCGACGGATCCGCTAGCCCGCGGTTCGAAATGGG
AGAAAAAAATGGCGATGCAAAAACTTTCTGGATGGAGCTAGAAGATGATGGAAAAGTGGACTTCATTTTT
GAACAAGTACAAAATGTGCTGCAGTCACTGAAACAAAAGATCAAAGATGGGTCTGCCACCAATAAAGAAT
ACATCCAAGCAATGATTCTAGTGAATGAAGCAACTATAATTAACAGTTCAACATCAATAAAGGATCCTAT
GCCTGTGACTCAGAAGGAACAGGAAAACAAATCCAATGCATTTCCCTCTACATCATGTGAAAACTCCTTT
CCAGAAGACTGTACATTTCTAACAACAGGAAATAAGGAAATTCTCTCTCTTGAAGATAAAGTTGTAGACT
TTAGAGAAAAAGACTCATCTTCGAATTTATCTTACCAAAGTCATGACTGCTCTGGTGCTTGTCTGATGAA
AATGCCACTGAACTTGAAGGGAGAAAACCCTCTGCAGCTGCCAATCAAATGTCACTTCCAAAGACGACAT
GCAAAGACAAACTCTCATTCTTCAGCACTCCACGTGAGTTATAAAACCCCTTGTGGAAGGAGTCTACGAA
ACGTGGAGGAAGTTTTTCGTTACCTGCTTGAGACAGAGTGTAACTTTTTATTTACAGATAACTTTTCTTT
CAATACCTATGTTCAGTTGGCTCGGAATTACCCAAAGCAAAAAGAAGTTGTTTCTGATGTGGATATTAGC
AATGGAGTGGAATCAGTGCCCATTTCTTTCTGTAATGAAATTGACAGTAGAAAGCTCCCACAGTTTAAGT
ACAGAAAGACTGTGTGGCCTCGAGCATATAATCTAACCAACTTTTCCAGCATGTTTACTGATTCCTGTGA
CTGCTCTGAGGGCTGCATAGACATAACAAAATGTGCATGTCTTCAACTGACAGCAAGGAATGCCAAAACT
TCCCCCTTGTCAAGTGACAAAATAACCACTGGATATAAATATAAAAGACTACAGAGACAGATTCCTACTG
GCATTTATGAATGCAGCCTTTTGTGCAAATGTAATCGACAATTGTGTCAAAACCGAGTTGTCCAACATGG
TCCTCAAGTGAGGTTACAGGTGTTCAAAACTGAGCAGAAGGGATGGGGTGTACGCTGTCTAGATGACATT
GACAGAGGGACATTTGTTTGCATTTATTCAGGAAGATTACTAAGCAGAGCTAACACTGAAAAATCTTATG
GTATTGATGAAAACGGGAGAGATGAGAATACTATGAAAAATATATTTTCAAAAAAGAGGAAATTAGAAGT
TGCATGTTCAGATTGTGAAGTTGAAGTTCTCCCATTAGGATTGGAAACACATCCTAGAACTGCTAAAACT
GAGAAATGTCCACCAAAGTTCAGTAATAATCCCAAGGAGCTTACTATGGAAACGAAATATGATAATATTT
CAAGAATTCAGTATCATTCAGTTATTAGAGATCCTGAATCCAAGACAGCCATTTTTCAACACAATGGGAA
AAAAATGGAATTTGTTTCCTCGGAGTCTGTCACTCCAGAAGATAATGATGGATTTAAACCACCCCGAGAG
CATCTGAACTCTAAAACCAAGGGAGCACAAAAGGACTCAAGTTCAAACCATGTTGATGAGTTTGAAGATA
ATCTGCTGATTGAATCAGATGTGATAGATATAACTAAATATAGAGAAGAAACTCCACCAAGGAGCAGATG
TAACCAGGCGACCACATTGGATAATCAGAATATTAAAAAGGCAATTGAGGTTCAAATTCAGAAACCCCAA
GAGGGACGATCTACAGCATGTCAAAGACAGCAGGTATTTTGTGATGAAGAGTTGCTAAGTGAAACCAAGA
ATACTTCATCTGATTCTCTAACAAAGTTCAATAAAGGGAATGTGTTTTTATTGGATGCCACAAAAGAAGG
AAATGTCGGCCGCTTCCTTAATCATAGTTGTTGCCCAAATCTCTTGGTACAGAATGTTTTTGTAGAAACA
CACAACAGGAATTTTCCATTGGTGGCATTCTTCACCAACAGGTATGTGAAAGCAAGAACAGAGCTAACAT
GGGATTATGGCTATGAAGCTGGGACTGTGCCTGAGAAGGAAATCTTCTGCCAATGTGGGGTTAATAAATG
TAGAAAAAAAATATTATAAACCGGTCGGATCCCCCGGGCTGCAGGAATTCGAGCATCTTACCGCCATTTA
TTCCCATATTTGTTCTGTTTTTCTTGATTTGGGTATACATTTAAATGTTAATAAAACAAAATGGTGGGGC
AATCATTTACATTTTTAGGGATATGTAATTACTAGTTCAGGTGTATTGCCACAAGACAAACATGTTAAGA
AACTTTCCCGTTATTTACGCTCTGTTCCTGTTAATCAACCTCTGGATTACAAAATTTGTGAAAGATTGAC
TGATATTCTTAACTATGTTGCTCCTTTTACGCTGTGTGGATATGCTGCTTTAATGCCTCTGTATCATGCT
ATTGCTTCCCGTACGGCTTTCGTTTTCTCCTCCTTGTATAAATCCTGGTTGCTGTCTCTTTATGAGGAGT
TGTGGCCCGTTGTCCGTCAACGTGGCGTGGTGTGCTCTGTGTTTGCTGACGCAACCCCCACTGGCTGGGG
CATTGCCACCACCTGTCAACTCCTTTCTGGGACTTTCGCTTTCCCCCTCCCGATCGCCACGGCAGAACTC
ATCGCCGCCTGCCTTGCCCGCTGCTGGACAGGGGCTAGGTTGCTGGGCACTGATAATTCCGTGGTGTTGT
CGGGGAAGCTGACGTCCTTTGCAATTCGATATCAAGCTGTACCTTCTAGATGTACACCTTGGACAGCGCT
TCTAGACCAATGACTTACAAGGCAGCTGTAGATCTTAGCCACTTTTTAAAAGAAAAGGGGGGACTGGAAG
GGCTAATTCACTCCCAACGAAGACAAGATCTGCTTTTTGCTTGTACTGGGTCTCTCTGGTTAGACCAGAT
CTGAGCCTGGGAGCTCTCTGGCTAACTAGGGAACCCACTGCTTAAGCCTCAATAAAGCTTGCCTTGAGTG
CTTCAAGTAGTGTGTGCCCGTCTGTTGTGTGACTCTGGTAACTAGAGATCCCTCAGACCCTTTTAGTCAG
TGTGGAAAATCTCTAGCAGTAGTAGTTCATGTCATCTTATTATTCAGTATTTATAACTTGCAAAGAAATG
AATATCAGAGAGTGAGAGGAACTTGTTTATTGCAGCTTATAATGGTTACAAATAAAGCAATAGCATCACA
AATTTCACAAATAAAGCATTTTTTTCACTGCATTCTAGTTGTGGTTTGTCCAAACTCATCAATGTATCTT
ATCATGTCTGGCTCTAGCTATCCCGCCCCTAACTCCGCCCATCCCGCCCCTAACTCCGCCCAGTTCCGCC
CATTCTCCGCCCCATGGCTGACTAATTTTTTTT
Features (pLannotate 1.2.2; 29 found; start..end, strand, type, name):
     94..112     -  promoter       T7 promoter: promoter for bacteriophage T7 RNA polymerase
    120..275     +  CDS            lacZα (fragment): LacZα fragment of β-galactosidase; lacZ fragment
    280..708     +  rep_origin     f1 ori (sequence partly withheld): f1 bacteriophage origin of replication; arrow indicates direction of (+) strand synthesis
    761..865     +  promoter       AmpR promoter: bla
    866..1726    +  CDS            AmpR: β-lactamase; bla; confers resistance to ampicillin, carbenicillin, and related antibiotics
   1897..2485    +  rep_origin     ori: high-copy-number ColE1/pMB1/pBR322/pUC origin of replication
   2668..2760    +  CDS            lacI (fragment): lac repressor; lacI; The lac repressor binds to the lac operator to inhibit transcription in E. coli. This inhibition can be relieved by adding lactose or isopropyl-β-D-thiogalactopyranoside (IPTG).
   2773..2794    +  protein_bind   CAP binding site: CAP binding activates transcription in the presence of cAMP. E. coli catabolite activator protein
   2809..2839    +  promoter       lac promoter: promoter for the E. coli lac operon
   2847..2863    +  protein_bind   lac operator: The lac repressor binds to the lac operator to inhibit transcription in E. coli. This inhibition can be relieved by adding lactose or isopropyl-β-D-thiogalactopyranoside (IPTG). lac repressor encoded by lacI
   2908..2926    +  promoter       T3 promoter: promoter for bacteriophage T3 RNA polymerase
   2954..3180    +  promoter       RSV promoter: Rous sarcoma virus enhancer/promoter
   3181..3361    +  LTR            5' LTR (truncated): truncated 5' long terminal repeat (LTR) from HIV-1
   3408..3533    +  misc_feature   HIV-1 Ψ: packaging signal of human immunodeficiency virus type 1
   3517..3880    +  CDS            HIV-1 gag (fragment): gag protein from human immunodeficiency virus 1; gag
   4026..4259    +  misc_feature   RRE: The Rev response element (RRE) of HIV-1 allows for Rev-dependent mRNA export from the nucleus to the cytoplasm.
   4636..4736    +  CDS            Rev (fragment): human immunodeficiency virus 1 (HIV-1) Rev protein; rev; enhances nuclear export of unspliced and incompletely spliced viral mRNAs
   4755..4872    +  misc_feature   cPPT/CTS: central polypurine tract and central termination sequence of HIV-1
   4906..5307    +  promoter       SFFV promoter: spleen focus-forming virus long terminal repeat (LTR) promoter
   5317..5340    +  misc_feature   MCS (fragment): pBluescript multiple cloning site
   5365..7485    +  CDS            SETDB2: SETB2_HUMAN - Also known as C13orf4, CLLD8, KMT1F. Experimental evidence at protein level: Swiss-Prot protein existence level 1. Histone methyltransferase involved in left-right axis specification in early development and mitosis. Specifically trimethylates 'Lys-9' of histone H3 (H3K9me3). H3K9me3 is a specific tag for epigenetic transcriptional repression that recruits HP1 (CBX1, CBX3 and/or CBX5) proteins to methylated histones. Contributes to H3K9me3 in both the interspersed repetitive elements and centromere- associated repeats. Plays a role in chromosome condensation and segregation durin
   7496..7521    +  misc_feature   MCS (fragment): pBluescript multiple cloning site
   7521..7580    +  CDS            S (fragment): HBSAG_WHV6 - Experimental evidence at transcript level: Swiss-Prot protein existence level 2. The middle envelope protein plays an important role in the budding of the virion. It is involved in the induction of budding in a nucleocapsid independent way. In this process the majority of envelope proteins bud to form subviral lipoprotein particles of 22 nm of diameter that do not contain a nucleocapsid (By similarity). From Woodchuck hepatitis B virus (isolate w64/pWS23) (WHV).
   7712..8115    +  misc_feature   WPRE: woodchuck hepatitis virus posttranscriptional regulatory element
   8173..8232    +  CDS            nef (fragment): NEF_HV1Z2 - Experimental evidence at protein level: Swiss-Prot protein existence level 1. Extracellular Nef protein targets CD4(+) T-lymphocytes for apoptosis by interacting with CXCR4 surface receptors. From Human immunodeficiency virus type 1 group M subtype D (isolate Z2/CDC-Z34) (HIV-1).
   8234..8467    +  LTR            3' LTR (ΔU3): self-inactivating 3' long terminal repeat (LTR) from HIV-1
   8539..8660    +  polyA_signal   SV40 poly(A) signal: SV40 polyadenylation signal
   8679..8700    +  rep_origin     SV40 ori (fragment): SV40 origin of replication
   8700..73      +  rep_origin     SV40 ori (across the origin): SV40 origin of replication
