[The description below was written by a language model from this plasmid's Addgene catalogue record and pLannotate feature annotations shown in this document.]
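Description:
SFFV-SETDB2-Brd 369 is a lentiviral transfer plasmid built on the SFFV-MCS backbone for delivering and expressing human SETDB2 in mammalian cells. It is maintained in E. coli through a high-copy ColE1/pUC-type origin with ampicillin selection (AmpR under its own bla promoter). The backbone also retains pBluescript-derived remnants such as an f1 origin, lacZα and lac regulatory fragments, and T7/T3 promoters. The viral portion has a third-generation, self-inactivating layout. An RSV promoter drives a truncated HIV-1 5' LTR, followed by the Ψ packaging signal with a gag fragment, the Rev response element for Rev-dependent export of the genomic RNA, and the cPPT/CTS. A ΔU3 3' LTR closes the vector genome, with an SV40 polyadenylation signal and SV40 origin sequence lying downstream. No mammalian selection marker or fluorescent reporter is annotated.

The payload is the roughly 2.1 kb SETDB2 coding sequence, placed between MCS fragments and transcribed from the spleen focus-forming virus LTR promoter. A WPRE follows it to enhance transcript stability and expression. SETDB2 (also called KMT1F or CLLD8) is annotated as a histone H3 lysine 9 trimethyltransferase associated with transcriptional repression, although the deposit lists it as a transcription factor within the library. According to the depositor, a construct-specific barcode was cloned into an XbaI site after the WPRE, giving the order SFFV–TF–WPRE–barcode. The barcode itself is not annotated in the feature table. Its position upstream of the 3' LTR should place it within the expressed transcript, allowing the factor to be identified from sequencing. The plasmid belongs to a barcoded collection made for combinatorial transcription factor screening in immune cell reprogramming.
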