Addgene plasmid #219294: SFFV-SETDB2-Brd 369
Purpose: Transcription factor SETDB2 with a specific barcode assigned.
Depositing lab: Filipe Pereira. Depositing organization: Center for Neuroscience and Cell Biology, University of Coimbra. Publication: A combinatorial transcription factor screening platform for immune cell reprogramming. Kurochkin I, Altman AR, Caiado I, Pertiga-Cabral D, Halitzki E, Minaeva M, Zimmermannova O, Henriques-Oliveira L, Klein D, Nair M, Oliveira D, Cajal LR, Knittel R, Feick C, Ringner M, Martin M, Cirovic B, Pires CF, Rosa FF, Sitnicka E, Theis FJ, Pereira CF. Cell Syst. 2026 Jan 21;17(1):101457. doi: 10.1016/j.cels.2025.101457. Epub 2026 Jan 14. PubMed 41539305.
Backbone
  Vector backbone: SFFV-MCS
  Backbone size w/o insert (bp): 6638
  Vector type: Lentiviral
Growth in bacteria
  Bacterial resistance: Ampicillin, 100 μg/mL
  Growth temperature: 37°C
  Growth strain: NEB Stable
  Copy number: High Copy
Gene/Insert
  Gene/Insert name: SETDB2
  Species: H. sapiens (human)
  Insert size (bp): 2124
  Entrez Gene: SETDB2 (a.k.a. C13orf4, CLLD8, CLLL8, KMT1F)
  Promoter: The spleen focus-forming virus (SFFV) promoter
  Cloning method: Restriction Enzyme; 5′ cloning site Bsp119I (not destroyed); 3′ cloning site BstHI (not destroyed)
Terms and licenses: Academic/Nonprofit Terms; Industry Terms: Not Available to Industry
Depositor comments: Barcode sequence cloned into XbaI restriction site. Design of plasmid is as follows: SFFV-[TF sequence]-WPRE-[Barcode sequence].
How to cite: SFFV-SETDB2-Brd 369 was a gift from Filipe Pereira (Addgene plasmid # 219294 ; http://n2t.net/addgene:219294 ; RRID:Addgene_219294)
