>Addgene plasmid #219294 | SFFV-SETDB2-Brd 369 | depositor partial sequence | sequence record 428362 | TF ORF
ATGGGAGAAAAAAATGGCGATGCAAAAACTTTCTGGATGGAGCTAGAAGATGATGGAAAAGTGGACTTCA
TTTTTGAACAAGTACAAAATGTGCTGCAGTCACTGAAACAAAAGATCAAAGATGGGTCTGCCACCAATAA
AGAATACATCCAAGCAATGATTCTAGTGAATGAAGCAACTATAATTAACAGTTCAACATCAATAAAGGAT
CCTATGCCTGTGACTCAGAAGGAACAGGAAAACAAATCCAATGCATTTCCCTCTACATCATGTGAAAACT
CCTTTCCAGAAGACTGTACATTTCTAACAACAGGAAATAAGGAAATTCTCTCTCTTGAAGATAAAGTTGT
AGACTTTAGAGAAAAAGACTCATCTTCGAATTTATCTTACCAAAGTCATGACTGCTCTGGTGCTTGTCTG
ATGAAAATGCCACTGAACTTGAAGGGAGAAAACCCTCTGCAGCTGCCAATCAAATGTCACTTCCAAAGAC
GACATGCAAAGACAAACTCTCATTCTTCAGCACTCCACGTGAGTTATAAAACCCCTTGTGGAAGGAGTCT
ACGAAACGTGGAGGAAGTTTTTCGTTACCTGCTTGAGACAGAGTGTAACTTTTTATTTACAGATAACTTT
TCTTTCAATACCTATGTTCAGTTGGCTCGGAATTACCCAAAGCAAAAAGAAGTTGTTTCTGATGTGGATA
TTAGCAATGGAGTGGAATCAGTGCCCATTTCTTTCTGTAATGAAATTGACAGTAGAAAGCTCCCACAGTT
TAAGTACAGAAAGACTGTGTGGCCTCGAGCATATAATCTAACCAACTTTTCCAGCATGTTTACTGATTCC
TGTGACTGCTCTGAGGGCTGCATAGACATAACAAAATGTGCATGTCTTCAACTGACAGCAAGGAATGCCA
AAACTTCCCCCTTGTCAAGTGACAAAATAACCACTGGATATAAATATAAAAGACTACAGAGACAGATTCC
TACTGGCATTTATGAATGCAGCCTTTTGTGCAAATGTAATCGACAATTGTGTCAAAACCGAGTTGTCCAA
CATGGTCCTCAAGTGAGGTTACAGGTGTTCAAAACTGAGCAGAAGGGATGGGGTGTACGCTGTCTAGATG
ACATTGACAGAGGGACATTTGTTTGCATTTATTCAGGAAGATTACTAAGCAGAGCTAACACTGAAAAATC
TTATGGTATTGATGAAAACGGGAGAGATGAGAATACTATGAAAAATATATTTTCAAAAAAGAGGAAATTA
GAAGTTGCATGTTCAGATTGTGAAGTTGAAGTTCTCCCATTAGGATTGGAAACACATCCTAGAACTGCTA
AAACTGAGAAATGTCCACCAAAGTTCAGTAATAATCCCAAGGAGCTTACTATGGAAACGAAATATGATAA
TATTTCAAGAATTCAGTATCATTCAGTTATTAGAGATCCTGAATCCAAGACAGCCATTTTTCAACACAAT
GGGAAAAAAATGGAATTTGTTTCCTCGGAGTCTGTCACTCCAGAAGATAATGATGGATTTAAACCACCCC
GAGAGCATCTGAACTCTAAAACCAAGGGAGCACAAAAGGACTCAAGTTCAAACCATGTTGATGAGTTTGA
AGATAATCTGCTGATTGAATCAGATGTGATAGATATAACTAAATATAGAGAAGAAACTCCACCAAGGAGC
AGATGTAACCAGGCGACCACATTGGATAATCAGAATATTAAAAAGGCAATTGAGGTTCAAATTCAGAAAC
CCCAAGAGGGACGATCTACAGCATGTCAAAGACAGCAGGTATTTTGTGATGAAGAGTTGCTAAGTGAAAC
CAAGAATACTTCATCTGATTCTCTAACAAAGTTCAATAAAGGGAATGTGTTTTTATTGGATGCCACAAAA
GAAGGAAATGTCGGCCGCTTCCTTAATCATAGTTGTTGCCCAAATCTCTTGGTACAGAATGTTTTTGTAG
AAACACACAACAGGAATTTTCCATTGGTGGCATTCTTCACCAACAGGTATGTGAAAGCAAGAACAGAGCT
AACATGGGATTATGGCTATGAAGCTGGGACTGTGCCTGAGAAGGAAATCTTCTGCCAATGTGGGGTTAAT
AAATGTAGAAAAAAAATATTATAA
