>Addgene plasmid #219294 | SFFV-SETDB2-Brd 369 | depositor partial sequence | sequence record 428363 | Barcode sequence
TGTACACCTTGGACAGCGCT
